Addgene plasmid #234013: makeTCR_Hs.TRBV3-1
Purpose: Hs TRBV gene for makeTCR assembly
Depositing lab: Michael Platten. Depositing organization: Deutsches Krebsforschungszentrum (DKFZ). Publication: makeTCR: A Modular Platform for Rapid, Flexible, Scalable, Single-Step T Cell Receptor Synthesis. Hamberger M, Neuhoff M-T, Pietrantonio SV, Boschert T, Maldonado Torres C, Errerd A, Tan CL, Lindner JM, Platten M, Green EW. bioRxiv 2025.04.27.647198 10.1101/2025.04.27.647198.
Backbone
  Vector backbone: pmakeTCR
  Backbone manufacturer: custom
  Backbone size w/o insert (bp): 1710
  Vector type: Synthetic Biology
Growth in bacteria
  Bacterial resistance: Chloramphenicol, 25 μg/mL
  Growth temperature: 37°C
  Growth strain: DH5alpha
  Copy number: High Copy
Gene/Insert
  Gene/Insert name: TRBV3-1 (alt name: ENSG00000260222)
  Species: H. sapiens (human)
  Insert size (bp): 333
  Entrez Gene: TRBV3-1 (a.k.a. TCRBV3S1, TCRBV9S1A1T, TRBV31)
  Promoter: n/a
  Cloning method: Restriction Enzyme; 5′ cloning site CCAT (not destroyed); 3′ cloning site TGTG (not destroyed)
  Sequencing primers: 5′ M13 (-21) Forward; 3′ M13 Reverse
Resource information
  A portion of this plasmid was derived from a plasmid made by: synthetic
Terms and licenses: Academic/Nonprofit Terms; Industry Terms: Not Available to Industry
Depositor comments: Please visit https://doi.org/10.1101/2025.04.27.647198 for bioRxiv preprint.
How to cite: makeTCR_Hs.TRBV3-1 was a gift from Michael Platten (Addgene plasmid # 234013 ; http://n2t.net/addgene:234013 ; RRID:Addgene_234013)
