[The description below was written by a language model from this plasmid's Addgene catalogue record and pLannotate feature annotations shown in this document.]
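Description:
makeTCR_Hs.TRBV3-1 is a small (about 2 kb) synthetic-biology part plasmid that stores a single human T cell receptor beta-chain variable gene segment, TRBV3-1, as a module for the makeTCR assembly system. It is built on the compact custom pmakeTCR backbone (roughly 1.7 kb), which consists of little more than what is needed for propagation in E. coli. This includes a high-copy ColE1/pUC-type origin of replication and a chloramphenicol acetyltransferase (cat) gene driven by its native cat promoter, which confers chloramphenicol resistance. Short transcription terminators (tonB, T7Te and T3Te) flank these backbone units and insulate the marker and origin from the cloned segment. A very short lacZα remnant is also annotated. It is probably a leftover of the cloning region that carries the M13 sequencing primer sites, rather than a functional screening element.

The payload is the 333 bp human TRBV3-1 coding segment, which is of synthetic origin. The record lists no promoter for it, and none appears in the feature table, so the plasmid is a donor of sequence rather than an expression vector. The insert is bounded by defined four-base junctions, listed as CCAT at the 5′ end and TGTG at the 3′ end, and both are retained. This arrangement suggests that the fragment is released with fixed overhangs and joined in order to other modules, although the record does not name the enzymes used. The stated purpose is to supply the TRBV segment for modular, single-step synthesis of full T cell receptor constructs. In that process it would be combined with other parts of the makeTCR collection, but the record does not describe those partner modules or the destination vector.
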