Features (pLannotate 1.2.2; 8 found; start..end, strand, type, name):
     10..339     +  CDS            TRBV3-1: TVB31_HUMAN - Also known as TCRBV9S1A1T From Homo sapiens (Human).
    428..459     +  terminator     tonB terminator: bidirectional E. coli tonB-P14 transcription terminator
    460..562     +  promoter       cat promoter: promoter of the E. coli cat gene encoding chloramphenicol acetyltransferase
    563..1219    +  CDS            cat: CAT_ECOLX - Experimental evidence at protein level: Swiss-Prot protein existence level 1. This enzyme is an effector of chloramphenicol resistance in bacteria. From Escherichia coli. This protein is used as a marker in many commonly used cloning vectors, such as pACYC184.
   1246..1273    +  terminator     T7Te terminator: phage T7 early transcription terminator
   1285..1872    -  rep_origin     ori: high-copy-number ColE1/pMB1/pBR322/pUC origin of replication
   1894..1923    -  terminator     T3Te terminator: phage T3 early transcription terminator
   1995..2014    -  CDS            lacZα (fragment): LacZα fragment of β-galactosidase; lacZ fragment
>Addgene plasmid #234013 | makeTCR_Hs.TRBV3-1 | addgene full sequence | sequence record 468329 | Addgene NGS Result
CGTCTCACCATGGGCTGCAGGCTCCTCTGCTGTGTGGTCTTCTGCCTCCTCCAAGCAGGTCCCTTGGACA
CAGCTGTTTCCCAGACTCCAAAATACCTGGTCACACAGATGGGAAACGACAAGTCCATTAAATGTGAACA
AAATCTGGGCCATGATACTATGTATTGGTATAAACAGGACTCTAAGAAATTTCTGAAGATAATGTTTAGC
TACAATAATAAGGAGCTCATTATAAATGAAACAGTTCCAAATCGCTTCTCACCTAAATCTCCAGACAAAG
CTCACTTAAATCTTCACATCAATTCCCTGGAGCTTGGTGACTCTGCTGTGTATTTCTGTGTGAGACGCAG
GGAAGATGGCCGCGAAGAAAACGTCATAGCTGTTTCCTGACTGACCATTTAAATCATACCTGACCTCCAT
AGCAGAAAGTCAAAAGCCTCCGACCGGAGGCTTTTGACTTGATCGGCACGTAAGAGGTTCCAACTTTCAC
CATAATGAAATAAGATCACTACCGGGCGTATTTTTTGAGTTATCGAGATTTTCAGGAGCTAAGGAAGCTA
AAATGGAGAAAAAAATCACTGGATATACCACCGTTGATATATCCCAATGGCATCGTAAAGAACATTTTGA
GGCATTTCAGTCAGTTGCTCAATGTACCTATAACCAGACCGTTCAGCTGGATATTACGGCCTTTTTAAAG
ACCGTAAAGAAAAATAAGCACAAGTTTTATCCGGCCTTTATTCACATTCTTGCCCGCCTGATGAATGCTC
ATCCGGAATTTCGTATGGCAATGAAAGACGGTGAGCTGGTGATATGGGATAGTGTTCACCCTTGTTACAC
CGTTTTCCATGAGCAAACTGAAACGTTTTCATCGCTCTGGAGTGAATACCACGACGATTTCCGGCAGTTT
CTACACATATATTCGCAAGATGTGGCGTGTTACGGTGAAAACCTGGCCTATTTCCCTAAAGGGTTTATTG
AGAATATGTTTTTTGTCTCAGCCAATCCCTGGGTGAGTTTCACCAGTTTTGATTTAAACGTGGCCAATAT
GGACAACTTCTTCGCCCCCGTTTTCACCATGGGCAAATATTATACGCAAGGCGACAAGGTGCTGATGCCG
CTGGCGATTCAGGTTCATCATGCCGTTTGTGATGGCTTCCATGTCGGCAGAATGCTTAATGAATTACAAC
AGTACTGCGATGAGTGGCAGGGCGGGGCGTAATGAGGGCCCAAATGTAATCACCTGGCTCACCTTCGGGT
GGGCCTTTCTGCGTTGCTGGCGTTTTTCCATAGGCTCCGCCCCCCTGACGAGCATCACAAAAATCGATGC
TCAAGTCAGAGGTGGCGAAACCCGACAGGACTATAAAGATACCAGGCGTTTCCCCCTGGAAGCTCCCTCG
TGCGCTCTCCTGTTCCGACCCTGCCGCTTACCGGATACCTGTCCGCCTTTCTCCCTTCGGGAAGCGTGGC
GCTTTCTCATAGCTCACGCTGTAGGTATCTCAGTTCGGTGTAGGTCGTTCGCTCCAAGCTGGGCTGTGTG
CACGAACCCCCCGTTCAGCCCGACCGCTGCGCCTTATCCGGTAACTATCGTCTTGAGTCCAACCCGGTAA
GACACGACTTATCGCCACTGGCAGCAGCCACTGGTAACAGGATTAGCAGAGCGAGGTATGTAGGCGGTGC
TACAGAGTTCTTGAAGTGGTGGCCTAACTACGGCTACACTAGAAGAACAGTATTTGGTATCTGCGCTCTG
CTGAAGCCAGTTACCTCGGAAAAAGAGTTGGTAGCTCTTGATCCGGCAAACAAACCACCGCTGGTAGCGG
TGGTTTTTTTGTTTGCAAGCAGCAGATTACGCGCAGAAAAAAAGGATCTCAAGAAGATCCTTTGATTTTC
TACCGAAGAAAGGCCCACCCGTGAAGGTGAGCCAGTGAGTTGATTGCAGTCCAGTTACGCTGGAGTCTGA
GGCTCGTCCTGAATGATATCAAGCTTGAATTCGTTTGTAAAACGACGGCCAGTGCTAACCGTATCGCATT
GGCCATACCTACA
